>Addgene plasmid #122309 | px335-sgRNA-EF(Cas9n)-mHes1-L | depositor full sequence | sequence record 233508 | px335-sgRNA-EF(Cas9n)-mHes1-L sequence 8447 bps
GAGGGCCTATTTCCCATGATTCCTTCATATTTGCATATACGATACAAGGCTGTTAGAGAGATAATTGGAA
TTAATTTGACTGTAAACACAAAGATATTAGTACAAAATACGTGACGTAGAAAGTAATAATTTCTTGGGTA
GTTTGCAGTTTTAAAATTATGTTTTAAAATGGACTATCATATGCTTACCGTAACTTGAAAGTATTTCGAT
TTCTTGGCTTTATATATCTTGTGGAAAGGACGAAACACCGTGAGGCTCTCAGTTCCGCCAGTTTAAGAGC
TATGCTGGAAACAGCATAGCAAGTTTAAATAAGGCTAGTCCGTTATCAACTTGAAAAAGTGGCACCGAGT
CGGTGCTTTTTTGTTTTAGAGCTAGAAATAGCAAGTTAAAATAAGGCTAGTCCGTTTTTAGCGCGTGCGC
CAATTCTGCAGACAAATGGCTCTAGAGGTACCCGTTACATAACTTACGGTAAATGGCCCGCCTGGCTGAC
CGCCCAACGACCCCCGCCCATTGACGTCAATAGTAACGCCAATAGGGACTTTCCATTGACGTCAATGGGT
GGAGTATTTACGGTAAACTGCCCACTTGGCAGTACATCAAGTGTATCATATGCCAAGTACGCCCCCTATT
GACGTCAATGACGGTAAATGGCCCGCCTGGCATTGTGCCCAGTACATGACCTTATGGGACTTTCCTACTT
GGCAGTACATCTACGTATTAGTCATCGCTATTACCATGGTCGAGGTGAGCCCCACGTTCTGCTTCACTCT
CCCCATCTCCCCCCCCTCCCCACCCCCAATTTTGTATTTATTTATTTTTTAATTATTTTGTGCAGCGATG
GGGGCGGGGGGGGGGGGGGGGCGCGCGCCAGGCGGGGCGGGGCGGGGCGAGGGGCGGGGCGGGGCGAGGC
GGAGAGGTGCGGCGGCAGCCAATCAGAGCGGCGCGCTCCGAAAGTTTCCTTTTATGGCGAGGCGGCGGCG
GCGGCGGCCCTATAAAAAGCGAAGCGCGCGGCGGGCGGGAGTCGCTGCGACGCTGCCTTCGCCCCGTGCC
CCGCTCCGCCGCCGCCTCGCGCCGCCCGCCCCGGCTCTGACTGACCGCGTTACTCCCACAGGTGAGCGGG
CGGGACGGCCCTTCTCCTCCGGGCTGTAATTAGCTGAGCAAGAGGTAAGGGTTTAAGGGATGGTTGGTTG
GTGGGGTATTAATGTTTAATTACCTGGAGCACCTGCCTGAAATCACTTTTTTTCAGGTTGGACCGGTGCC
ACCATGTACCCATACGATGTTCCAGATTACGCTTCGCCGAAGAAAAAGCGCAAGGTCGAAGCGTCCGACA
AGAAGTACAGCATCGGCCTGGCCATCGGCACCAACTCTGTGGGCTGGGCCGTGATCACCGACGAGTACAA
GGTGCCCAGCAAGAAATTCAAGGTGCTGGGCAACACCGACCGGCACAGCATCAAGAAGAACCTGATCGGA
GCCCTGCTGTTCGACAGCGGCGAAACAGCCGAGGCCACCCGGCTGAAGAGAACCGCCAGAAGAAGATACA
CCAGACGGAAGAACCGGATCTGCTATCTGCAAGAGATCTTCAGCAACGAGATGGCCAAGGTGGACGACAG
CTTCTTCCACAGACTGGAAGAGTCCTTCCTGGTGGAAGAGGATAAGAAGCACGAGCGGCACCCCATCTTC
GGCAACATCGTGGACGAGGTGGCCTACCACGAGAAGTACCCCACCATCTACCACCTGAGAAAGAAACTGG
TGGACAGCACCGACAAGGCCGACCTGCGGCTGATCTATCTGGCCCTGGCCCACATGATCAAGTTCCGGGG
CCACTTCCTGATCGAGGGCGACCTGAACCCCGACAACAGCGACGTGGACAAGCTGTTCATCCAGCTGGTG
CAGACCTACAACCAGCTGTTCGAGGAAAACCCCATCAACGCCAGCGGCGTGGACGCCAAGGCCATCCTGT
CTGCCAGACTGAGCAAGAGCAGACGGCTGGAAAATCTGATCGCCCAGCTGCCCGGCGAGAAGAAGAATGG
CCTGTTCGGCAACCTGATTGCCCTGAGCCTGGGCCTGACCCCCAACTTCAAGAGCAACTTCGACCTGGCC
GAGGATGCCAAACTGCAGCTGAGCAAGGACACCTACGACGACGACCTGGACAACCTGCTGGCCCAGATCG
GCGACCAGTACGCCGACCTGTTTCTGGCCGCCAAGAACCTGTCCGACGCCATCCTGCTGAGCGACATCCT
GAGAGTGAACACCGAGATCACCAAGGCCCCCCTGAGCGCCTCTATGATCAAGAGATACGACGAGCACCAC
CAGGACCTGACCCTGCTGAAAGCTCTCGTGCGGCAGCAGCTGCCTGAGAAGTACAAAGAGATTTTCTTCG
ACCAGAGCAAGAACGGCTACGCCGGCTACATTGACGGCGGAGCCAGCCAGGAAGAGTTCTACAAGTTCAT
CAAGCCCATCCTGGAAAAGATGGACGGCACCGAGGAACTGCTCGTGAAGCTGAACAGAGAGGACCTGCTG
CGGAAGCAGCGGACCTTCGACAACGGCAGCATCCCCCACCAGATCCACCTGGGAGAGCTGCACGCCATTC
TGCGGCGGCAGGAAGATTTTTACCCATTCCTGAAGGACAACCGGGAAAAGATCGAGAAGATCCTGACCTT
CCGCATCCCCTACTACGTGGGCCCTCTGGCCAGGGGAAACAGCAGATTCGCCTGGATGACCAGAAAGAGC
GAGGAAACCATCACCCCCTGGAACTTCGAGGAAGTGGTGGACAAGGGCGCTTCCGCCCAGAGCTTCATCG
AGCGGATGACCAACTTCGATAAGAACCTGCCCAACGAGAAGGTGCTGCCCAAGCACAGCCTGCTGTACGA
GTACTTCACCGTGTATAACGAGCTGACCAAAGTGAAATACGTGACCGAGGGAATGAGAAAGCCCGCCTTC
CTGAGCGGCGAGCAGAAAAAGGCCATCGTGGACCTGCTGTTCAAGACCAACCGGAAAGTGACCGTGAAGC
AGCTGAAAGAGGACTACTTCAAGAAAATCGAGTGCTTCGACTCCGTGGAAATCTCCGGCGTGGAAGATCG
GTTCAACGCCTCCCTGGGCACATACCACGATCTGCTGAAAATTATCAAGGACAAGGACTTCCTGGACAAT
GAGGAAAACGAGGACATTCTGGAAGATATCGTGCTGACCCTGACACTGTTTGAGGACAGAGAGATGATCG
AGGAACGGCTGAAAACCTATGCCCACCTGTTCGACGACAAAGTGATGAAGCAGCTGAAGCGGCGGAGATA
CACCGGCTGGGGCAGGCTGAGCCGGAAGCTGATCAACGGCATCCGGGACAAGCAGTCCGGCAAGACAATC
CTGGATTTCCTGAAGTCCGACGGCTTCGCCAACAGAAACTTCATGCAGCTGATCCACGACGACAGCCTGA
CCTTTAAAGAGGACATCCAGAAAGCCCAGGTGTCCGGCCAGGGCGATAGCCTGCACGAGCACATTGCCAA
TCTGGCCGGCAGCCCCGCCATTAAGAAGGGCATCCTGCAGACAGTGAAGGTGGTGGACGAGCTCGTGAAA
GTGATGGGCCGGCACAAGCCCGAGAACATCGTGATCGAAATGGCCAGAGAGAACCAGACCACCCAGAAGG
GACAGAAGAACAGCCGCGAGAGAATGAAGCGGATCGAAGAGGGCATCAAAGAGCTGGGCAGCCAGATCCT
GAAAGAACACCCCGTGGAAAACACCCAGCTGCAGAACGAGAAGCTGTACCTGTACTACCTGCAGAATGGG
CGGGATATGTACGTGGACCAGGAACTGGACATCAACCGGCTGTCCGACTACGATGTGGACCATATCGTGC
CTCAGAGCTTTCTGAAGGACGACTCCATCGACAACAAGGTGCTGACCAGAAGCGACAAGAACCGGGGCAA
GAGCGACAACGTGCCCTCCGAAGAGGTCGTGAAGAAGATGAAGAACTACTGGCGGCAGCTGCTGAACGCC
AAGCTGATTACCCAGAGAAAGTTCGACAATCTGACCAAGGCCGAGAGAGGCGGCCTGAGCGAACTGGATA
AGGCCGGCTTCATCAAGAGACAGCTGGTGGAAACCCGGCAGATCACAAAGCACGTGGCACAGATCCTGGA
CTCCCGGATGAACACTAAGTACGACGAGAATGACAAGCTGATCCGGGAAGTGAAAGTGATCACCCTGAAG
TCCAAGCTGGTGTCCGATTTCCGGAAGGATTTCCAGTTTTACAAAGTGCGCGAGATCAACAACTACCACC
ACGCCCACGACGCCTACCTGAACGCCGTCGTGGGAACCGCCCTGATCAAAAAGTACCCTAAGCTGGAAAG
CGAGTTCGTGTACGGCGACTACAAGGTGTACGACGTGCGGAAGATGATCGCCAAGAGCGAGCAGGAAATC
GGCAAGGCTACCGCCAAGTACTTCTTCTACAGCAACATCATGAACTTTTTCAAGACCGAGATTACCCTGG
CCAACGGCGAGATCCGGAAGCGGCCTCTGATCGAGACAAACGGCGAAACCGGGGAGATCGTGTGGGATAA
GGGCCGGGATTTTGCCACCGTGCGGAAAGTGCTGAGCATGCCCCAAGTGAATATCGTGAAAAAGACCGAG
GTGCAGACAGGCGGCTTCAGCAAAGAGTCTATCCTGCCCAAGAGGAACAGCGATAAGCTGATCGCCAGAA
AGAAGGACTGGGACCCTAAGAAGTACGGCGGCTTCGACAGCCCCACCGTGGCCTATTCTGTGCTGGTGGT
GGCCAAAGTGGAAAAGGGCAAGTCCAAGAAACTGAAGAGTGTGAAAGAGCTGCTGGGGATCACCATCATG
GAAAGAAGCAGCTTCGAGAAGAATCCCATCGACTTTCTGGAAGCCAAGGGCTACAAAGAAGTGAAAAAGG
ACCTGATCATCAAGCTGCCTAAGTACTCCCTGTTCGAGCTGGAAAACGGCCGGAAGAGAATGCTGGCCTC
TGCCGGCGAACTGCAGAAGGGAAACGAACTGGCCCTGCCCTCCAAATATGTGAACTTCCTGTACCTGGCC
AGCCACTATGAGAAGCTGAAGGGCTCCCCCGAGGATAATGAGCAGAAACAGCTGTTTGTGGAACAGCACA
AGCACTACCTGGACGAGATCATCGAGCAGATCAGCGAGTTCTCCAAGAGAGTGATCCTGGCCGACGCTAA
TCTGGACAAAGTGCTGTCCGCCTACAACAAGCACCGGGATAAGCCCATCAGAGAGCAGGCCGAGAATATC
ATCCACCTGTTTACCCTGACCAATCTGGGAGCCCCTGCCGCCTTCAAGTACTTTGACACCACCATCGACC
GGAAGAGGTACACCAGCACCAAAGAGGTGCTGGACGCCACCCTGATCCACCAGAGCATCACCGGCCTGTA
CGAGACACGGATCGACCTGTCTCAGCTGGGAGGCGACAGCCCCAAGAAGAAGAGAAAGGTGGAGGCCAGC
TAAGAATTCCTAGAGCTCGCTGATCAGCCTCGACTGTGCCTTCTAGTTGCCAGCCATCTGTTGTTTGCCC
CTCCCCCGTGCCTTCCTTGACCCTGGAAGGTGCCACTCCCACTGTCCTTTCCTAATAAAATGAGGAAATT
GCATCGCATTGTCTGAGTAGGTGTCATTCTATTCTGGGGGGTGGGGTGGGGCAGGACAGCAAGGGGGAGG
ATTGGGAAGAGAATAGCAGGCATGCTGGGGAGCGGCCGCAGGAACCCCTAGTGATGGAGTTGGCCACTCC
CTCTCTGCGCGCTCGCTCGCTCACTGAGGCCGGGCGACCAAAGGTCGCCCGACGCCCGGGCTTTGCCCGG
GCGGCCTCAGTGAGCGAGCGAGCGCGCAGCTGCCTGCAGGGGCGCCTGATGCGGTATTTTCTCCTTACGC
ATCTGTGCGGTATTTCACACCGCATA
[142 nt withheld, positions 5907-6048]
C
[141 nt withheld, positions 6050-6190]
CCTTTGACGTTGGAGTCCACGTTCTTT
[37 nt withheld, positions 6218-6254]
ACCCTATCTCGGGCTATTCTTTTGATTTATAAGGGATTTTGCCGATTTCGGCCTATTGGTTAAAAAATGA
GCTGATTTAACAAAAATTTAACGCGAATTTTAACAAAATATTAACGTTTACAATTTTATGGTGCACTCTC
AGTACAATCTGCTCTGATGCCGCATAGTTAAGCCAGCCCCGACACCCGCCAACACCCGCTGACGCGCCCT
GACGGGCTTGTCTGCTCCCGGCATCCGCTTACAGACAAGCTGTGACCGTCTCCGGGAGCTGCATGTGTCA
GAGGTTTTCACCGTCATCACCGAAACGCGCGAGACGAAAGGGCCTCGTGATACGCCTATTTTTATAGGTT
AATGTCATGATAATAATGGTTTCTTAGACGTCAGGTGGCACTTTTCGGGGAAATGTGCGCGGAACCCCTA
TTTGTTTATTTTTCTAAATACATTCAAATATGTATCCGCTCATGAGACAATAACCCTGATAAATGCTTCA
ATAATATTGAAAAAGGAAGAGTATGAGTATTCAACATTTCCGTGTCGCCCTTATTCCCTTTTTTGCGGCA
TTTTGCCTTCCTGTTTTTGCTCACCCAGAAACGCTGGTGAAAGTAAAAGATGCTGAAGATCAGTTGGGTG
CACGAGTGGGTTACATCGAACTGGATCTCAACAGCGGTAAGATCCTTGAGAGTTTTCGCCCCGAAGAACG
TTTTCCAATGATGAGCACTTTTAAAGTTCTGCTATGTGGCGCGGTATTATCCCGTATTGACGCCGGGCAA
GAGCAACTCGGTCGCCGCATACACTATTCTCAGAATGACTTGGTTGAGTACTCACCAGTCACAGAAAAGC
ATCTTACGGATGGCATGACAGTAAGAGAATTATGCAGTGCTGCCATAACCATGAGTGATAACACTGCGGC
CAACTTACTTCTGACAACGATCGGAGGACCGAAGGAGCTAACCGCTTTTTTGCACAACATGGGGGATCAT
GTAACTCGCCTTGATCGTTGGGAACCGGAGCTGAATGAAGCCATACCAAACGACGAGCGTGACACCACGA
TGCCTGTAGCAATGGCAACAACGTTGCGCAAACTATTAACTGGCGAACTACTTACTCTAGCTTCCCGGCA
ACAATTAATAGACTGGATGGAGGCGGATAAAGTTGCAGGACCACTTCTGCGCTCGGCCCTTCCGGCTGGC
TGGTTTATTGCTGATAAATCTGGAGCCGGTGAGCGTGGAAGCCGCGGTATCATTGCAGCACTGGGGCCAG
ATGGTAAGCCCTCCCGTATCGTAGTTATCTACACGACGGGGAGTCAGGCAACTATGGATGAACGAAATAG
ACAGATCGCTGAGATAGGTGCCTCACTGATTAAGCATTGGTAACTGTCAGACCAAGTTTACTCATATATA
CTTTAGATTGATTTAAAACTTCATTTTTAATTTAAAAGGATCTAGGTGAAGATCCTTTTTGATAATCTCA
TGACCAAAATCCCTTAACGTGAGTTTTCGTTCCACTGAGCGTCAGACCCCGTAGAAAAGATCAAAGGATC
TTCTTGAGATCCTTTTTTTCTGCGCGTAATCTGCTGCTTGCAAACAAAAAAACCACCGCTACCAGCGGTG
GTTTGTTTGCCGGATCAAGAGCTACCAACTCTTTTTCCGAAGGTAACTGGCTTCAGCAGAGCGCAGATAC
CAAATACTGTCCTTCTAGTGTAGCCGTAGTTAGGCCACCACTTCAAGAACTCTGTAGCACCGCCTACATA
CCTCGCTCTGCTAATCCTGTTACCAGTGGCTGCTGCCAGTGGCGATAAGTCGTGTCTTACCGGGTTGGAC
TCAAGACGATAGTTACCGGATAAGGCGCAGCGGTCGGGCTGAACGGGGGGTTCGTGCACACAGCCCAGCT
TGGAGCGAACGACCTACACCGAACTGAGATACCTACAGCGTGAGCTATGAGAAAGCGCCACGCTTCCCGA
AGGGAGAAAGGCGGACAGGTATCCGGTAAGCGGCAGGGTCGGAACAGGAGAGCGCACGAGGGAGCTTCCA
GGGGGAAACGCCTGGTATCTTTATAGTCCTGTCGGGTTTCGCCACCTCTGACTTGAGCGTCGATTTTTGT
GATGCTCGTCAGGGGGGCGGAGCCTATGGAAAAACGCCAGCAACGCGGCCTTTTTACGGTTCCTGGCCTT
TTGCTGGCCTTTTGCTCACATGT
Features (pLannotate 1.2.2; 18 found; start..end, strand, type, name):
      1..241     +  promoter       U6 promoter: RNA polymerase III promoter for human U6 snRNA
    289..356     +  misc_RNA       tracrRNA (fragment): trans-activating CRISPR RNA for the Streptococcus pyogenes CRISPR/Cas9 system
    363..406     +  misc_RNA       gRNA scaffold (fragment): guide RNA scaffold for the Streptococcus pyogenes CRISPR/Cas9 system
    453..738     +  enhancer       CMV enhancer: human cytomegalovirus immediate early enhancer; contains an 18-bp deletion relative to the standard CMV enhancer
    740..1017    +  promoter       chicken β-actin promoter: No description available
   1018..1246    +  intron         hybrid intron: hybrid between chicken β-actin (CBA) and minute virus of mice (MMV) introns (Gray et al., 2011)
   1267..1294    +  CDS            3xHA (fragment): three tandem HA epitope tags
   1327..3042    +  CDS            Cas9(N): N-terminal portion of Streptococcus pyogenes Cas9 (Zetsche et al., 2015)
   2929..5427    +  CDS            Cas9(C): C-terminal portion of Streptococcus pyogenes Cas9 (Zetsche et al., 2015)
   5494..5605    +  polyA_signal   bGH poly(A) signal: bovine growth hormone polyadenylation signal
   5710..5850    +  repeat_region  AAV2 ITR: inverted terminal repeat of adeno-associated virus serotype 2 inverted
   5855..5906    -  misc_feature   bom (fragment): basis of mobility region from pBR322
   5925..6305    +  rep_origin     M13 ori (sequence partly withheld): M13 bacteriophage origin of replication; arrow indicates direction of (+) strand synthesis
   6381..6430    -  misc_feature   bom (fragment): basis of mobility region from pBR322
   6532..6567    -  CDS            rop (fragment): Rop protein, which maintains plasmids at low copy number; rop
   6662..6766    +  promoter       AmpR promoter: bla
   6767..7627    +  CDS            AmpR: β-lactamase; bla; confers resistance to ampicillin, carbenicillin, and related antibiotics
   7798..8386    +  rep_origin     ori: high-copy-number ColE1/pMB1/pBR322/pUC origin of replication
