>Addgene plasmid #122309 | px335-sgRNA-EF(Cas9n)-mHes1-L | addgene full sequence | sequence record 238333 | Addgene NGS Result
GAGGGCCTATTTCCCATGATTCCTTCATATTTGCATATACGATACAAGGCTGTTAGAGAGATAATTGGAA
TTAATTTGACTGTAAACACAAAGATATTAGTACAAAATACGTGACGTAGAAAGTAATAATTTCTTGGGTA
GTTTGCAGTTTTAAAATTATGTTTTAAAATGGACTATCATATGCTTACCGTAACTTGAAAGTATTTCGAT
TTCTTGGCTTTATATATCTTGTGGAAAGGACGAAACACCGTGAGGCTCTCAGTTCCGCCAGTTTAAGAGC
TATGCTGGAAACAGCATAGCAAGTTTAAATAAGGCTAGTCCGTTATCAACTTGAAAAAGTGGCACCGAGT
CGGTGCTTTTTTGTTTTAGAGCTAGAAATAGCAAGTTAAAATAAGGCTAGTCCGTTTTTAGCGCGTGCGC
CAATTCTGCAGACAAATGGCTCTAGAGGTACCCGTTACATAACTTACGGTAAATGGCCCGCCTGGCTGAC
CGCCCAACGACCCCCGCCCATTGACGTCAATAGTAACGCCAATAGGGACTTTCCATTGACGTCAATGGGT
GGAGTATTTACGGTAAACTGCCCACTTGGCAGTACATCAAGTGTATCATATGCCAAGTACGCCCCCTATT
GACGTCAATGACGGTAAATGGCCCGCCTGGCATTGTGCCCAGTACATGACCTTATGGGACTTTCCTACTT
GGCAGTACATCTACGTATTAGTCATCGCTATTACCATGGTCGAGGTGAGCCCCACGTTCTGCTTCACTCT
CCCCATCTCCCCCCCCTCCCCACCCCCAATTTTGTATTTATTTATTTTTTAATTATTTTGTGCAGCGATG
GGGGCGGGGGGGGGGGGGGGCGCGCGCCAGGCGGGGCGGGGGGGGGGGGGGGGGGGGGGGGGGGGGGGGG
GGGGGGGGCGGCGGCAGCCAATCAGAGCGGCGCGCTCCGAAAGTTTCCTTTTATGGCGAGGCGGCGGCGG
CGGCGGCCCTATAAAAAGCGAAGCGCGCGGCGGGCGGGAGTCGCTGCGCGCTGCCTTCGCCCCGTGCCCC
GCTCCGCCGCCGCCTCGCGCCGCCCGCCCCGGCTCTGACTGACCGCGTTACTCCCACAGGTGAGCGGGCG
GGACGGCCCTTCTCCTCCGGGCTGTAATTAGCTGAGCAAGAGGTAAGGGTTTAAGGGATGGTTGGTTGGT
GGGGTATTAATGTTTAATTACCTGGAGCACCTGCCTGAAATCACTTTTTTTCAGGTTGGACCGGTGCCAC
CATGTACCCATACGATGTTCCAGATTACGCTTCGCCGAAGAAAAAGCGCAAGGTCGAAGCGTCCGACAAG
AAGTACAGCATCGGCCTGGCCATCGGCACCAACTCTGTGGGCTGGGCCGTGATCACCGACGAGTACAAGG
TGCCCAGCAAGAAATTCAAGGTGCTGGGCAACACCGACCGGCACAGCATCAAGAAGAACCTGATCGGAGC
CCTGCTGTTCGACAGCGGCGAAACAGCCGAGGCCACCCGGCTGAAGAGAACCGCCAGAAGAAGATACACC
AGACGGAAGAACCGGATCTGCTATCTGCAAGAGATCTTCAGCAACGAGATGGCCAAGGTGGACGACAGCT
TCTTCCACAGACTGGAAGAGTCCTTCCTGGTGGAAGAGGATAAGAAGCACGAGCGGCACCCCATCTTCGG
CAACATCGTGGACGAGGTGGCCTACCACGAGAAGTACCCCACCATCTACCACCTGAGAAAGAAACTGGTG
GACAGCACCGACAAGGCCGACCTGCGGCTGATCTATCTGGCCCTGGCCCACATGATCAAGTTCCGGGGCC
ACTTCCTGATCGAGGGCGACCTGAACCCCGACAACAGCGACGTGGACAAGCTGTTCATCCAGCTGGTGCA
GACCTACAACCAGCTGTTCGAGGAAAACCCCATCAACGCCAGCGGCGTGGACGCCAAGGCCATCCTGTCT
GCCAGACTGAGCAAGAGCAGACGGCTGGAAAATCTGATCGCCCAGCTGCCCGGCGAGAAGAAGAATGGCC
TGTTCGGCAACCTGATTGCCCTGAGCCTGGGCCTGACCCCCAACTTCAAGAGCAACTTCGACCTGGCCGA
GGATGCCAAACTGCAGCTGAGCAAGGACACCTACGACGACGACCTGGACAACCTGCTGGCCCAGATCGGC
GACCAGTACGCCGACCTGTTTCTGGCCGCCAAGAACCTGTCCGACGCCATCCTGCTGAGCGACATCCTGA
GAGTGAACACCGAGATCACCAAGGCCCCCCTGAGCGCCTCTATGATCAAGAGATACGACGAGCACCACCA
GGACCTGACCCTGCTGAAAGCTCTCGTGCGGCAGCAGCTGCCTGAGAAGTACAAAGAGATTTTCTTCGAC
CAGAGCAAGAACGGCTACGCCGGCTACATTGACGGCGGAGCCAGCCAGGAAGAGTTCTACAAGTTCATCA
AGCCCATCCTGGAAAAGATGGACGGCACCGAGGAACTGCTCGTGAAGCTGAACAGAGAGGACCTGCTGCG
GAAGCAGCGGACCTTCGACAACGGCAGCATCCCCCACCAGATCCACCTGGGAGAGCTGCACGCCATTCTG
CGGCGGCAGGAAGATTTTTACCCATTCCTGAAGGACAACCGGGAAAAGATCGAGAAGATCCTGACCTTCC
GCATCCCCTACTACGTGGGCCCTCTGGCCAGGGGAAACAGCAGATTCGCCTGGATGACCAGAAAGAGCGA
GGAAACCATCACCCCCTGGAACTTCGAGGAAGTGGTGGACAAGGGCGCTTCCGCCCAGAGCTTCATCGAG
CGGATGACCAACTTCGATAAGAACCTGCCCAACGAGAAGGTGCTGCCCAAGCACAGCCTGCTGTACGAGT
ACTTCACCGTGTATAACGAGCTGACCAAAGTGAAATACGTGACCGAGGGAATGAGAAAGCCCGCCTTCCT
GAGCGGCGAGCAGAAAAAGGCCATCGTGGACCTGCTGTTCAAGACCAACCGGAAAGTGACCGTGAAGCAG
CTGAAAGAGGACTACTTCAAGAAAATCGAGTGCTTCGACTCCGTGGAAATCTCCGGCGTGGAAGATCGGT
TCAACGCCTCCCTGGGCACATACCACGATCTGCTGAAAATTATCAAGGACAAGGACTTCCTGGACAATGA
GGAAAACGAGGACATTCTGGAAGATATCGTGCTGACCCTGACACTGTTTGAGGACAGAGAGATGATCGAG
GAACGGCTGAAAACCTATGCCCACCTGTTCGACGACAAAGTGATGAAGCAGCTGAAGCGGCGGAGATACA
CCGGCTGGGGCAGGCTGAGCCGGAAGCTGATCAACGGCATCCGGGACAAGCAGTCCGGCAAGACAATCCT
GGATTTCCTGAAGTCCGACGGCTTCGCCAACAGAAACTTCATGCAGCTGATCCACGACGACAGCCTGACC
TTTAAAGAGGACATCCAGAAAGCCCAGGTGTCCGGCCAGGGCGATAGCCTGCACGAGCACATTGCCAATC
TGGCCGGCAGCCCCGCCATTAAGAAGGGCATCCTGCAGACAGTGAAGGTGGTGGACGAGCTCGTGAAAGT
GATGGGCCGGCACAAGCCCGAGAACATCGTGATCGAAATGGCCAGAGAGAACCAGACCACCCAGAAGGGA
CAGAAGAACAGCCGCGAGAGAATGAAGCGGATCGAAGAGGGCATCAAAGAGCTGGGCAGCCAGATCCTGA
AAGAACACCCCGTGGAAAACACCCAGCTGCAGAACGAGAAGCTGTACCTGTACTACCTGCAGAATGGGCG
GGATATGTACGTGGACCAGGAACTGGACATCAACCGGCTGTCCGACTACGATGTGGACCATATCGTGCCT
CAGAGCTTTCTGAAGGACGACTCCATCGACAACAAGGTGCTGACCAGAAGCGACAAGAACCGGGGCAAGA
GCGACAACGTGCCCTCCGAAGAGGTCGTGAAGAAGATGAAGAACTACTGGCGGCAGCTGCTGAACGCCAA
GCTGATTACCCAGAGAAAGTTCGACAATCTGACCAAGGCCGAGAGAGGCGGCCTGAGCGAACTGGATAAG
GCCGGCTTCATCAAGAGACAGCTGGTGGAAACCCGGCAGATCACAAAGCACGTGGCACAGATCCTGGACT
CCCGGATGAACACTAAGTACGACGAGAATGACAAGCTGATCCGGGAAGTGAAAGTGATCACCCTGAAGTC
CAAGCTGGTGTCCGATTTCCGGAAGGATTTCCAGTTTTACAAAGTGCGCGAGATCAACAACTACCACCAC
GCCCACGACGCCTACCTGAACGCCGTCGTGGGAACCGCCCTGATCAAAAAGTACCCTAAGCTGGAAAGCG
AGTTCGTGTACGGCGACTACAAGGTGTACGACGTGCGGAAGATGATCGCCAAGAGCGAGCAGGAAATCGG
CAAGGCTACCGCCAAGTACTTCTTCTACAGCAACATCATGAACTTTTTCAAGACCGAGATTACCCTGGCC
AACGGCGAGATCCGGAAGCGGCCTCTGATCGAGACAAACGGCGAAACCGGGGAGATCGTGTGGGATAAGG
GCCGGGATTTTGCCACCGTGCGGAAAGTGCTGAGCATGCCCCAAGTGAATATCGTGAAAAAGACCGAGGT
GCAGACAGGCGGCTTCAGCAAAGAGTCTATCCTGCCCAAGAGGAACAGCGATAAGCTGATCGCCAGAAAG
AAGGACTGGGACCCTAAGAAGTACGGCGGCTTCGACAGCCCCACCGTGGCCTATTCTGTGCTGGTGGTGG
CCAAAGTGGAAAAGGGCAAGTCCAAGAAACTGAAGAGTGTGAAAGAGCTGCTGGGGATCACCATCATGGA
AAGAAGCAGCTTCGAGAAGAATCCCATCGACTTTCTGGAAGCCAAGGGCTACAAAGAAGTGAAAAAGGAC
CTGATCATCAAGCTGCCTAAGTACTCCCTGTTCGAGCTGGAAAACGGCCGGAAGAGAATGCTGGCCTCTG
CCGGCGAACTGCAGAAGGGAAACGAACTGGCCCTGCCCTCCAAATATGTGAACTTCCTGTACCTGGCCAG
CCACTATGAGAAGCTGAAGGGCTCCCCCGAGGATAATGAGCAGAAACAGCTGTTTGTGGAACAGCACAAG
CACTACCTGGACGAGATCATCGAGCAGATCAGCGAGTTCTCCAAGAGAGTGATCCTGGCCGACGCTAATC
TGGACAAAGTGCTGTCCGCCTACAACAAGCACCGGGATAAGCCCATCAGAGAGCAGGCCGAGAATATCAT
CCACCTGTTTACCCTGACCAATCTGGGAGCCCCTGCCGCCTTCAAGTACTTTGACACCACCATCGACCGG
AAGAGGTACACCAGCACCAAAGAGGTGCTGGACGCCACCCTGATCCACCAGAGCATCACCGGCCTGTACG
AGACACGGATCGACCTGTCTCAGCTGGGAGGCGACAGCCCCAAGAAGAAGAGAAAGGTGGAGGCCAGCTA
AGAATTCCTAGAGCTCGCTGATCAGCCTCGACTGTGCCTTCTAGTTGCCAGCCATCTGTTGTTTGCCCCT
CCCCCGTGCCTTCCTTGACCCTGGAAGGTGCCACTCCCACTGTCCTTTCCTAATAAAATGAGGAAATTGC
ATCGCATTGTCTGAGTAGGTGTCATTCTATTCTGGGGGGTGGGGTGGGGCAGGACAGCAAGGGGGAGGAT
TGGGAAGAGAATAGCAGGCATGCTGGGGAGCGGCCGCAGGAACCCCTAGTGATGGAGTTGGCCACTCCCT
CTCTGCGCGCTCGCTCGCTCACTGAGGCCGGGCGACCAAAGGTCGCCCGACGCCCGGGCTTTGCCCGGGC
GGCCTCAGTGAGCGAGCGAGCGCGCAGCTGCCTGCAGGGGCGCCTGATGCGGTATTTTCTCCTTACGCAT
CTGTGCGGTATTTCACACCGCATA
[95 nt withheld, positions 5905-5999]
T
[46 nt withheld, positions 6001-6046]
C
[141 nt withheld, positions 6048-6188]
CCTTTGACGTTGGAGTCCACGTTCTTT
[37 nt withheld, positions 6216-6252]
ACTCTATCTCGGGCTATTCTTTTGATTTATAAGGGATTTTGCCGATTTCGGTCTATTGGTTAAAAAATGA
GCTGATTTAACAAAAATTTAACGCGAATTTTAACAAAATATTAACGTTTACAATTTTATGGTGCACTCTC
AGTACAATCTGCTCTGATGCCGCATAGTTAAGCCAGCCCCGACACCCGCCAACACCCGCTGACGCGCCCT
GACGGGCTTGTCTGCTCCCGGCATCCGCTTACAGACAAGCTGTGACCGTCTCCGGGAGCTGCATGTGTCA
GAGGTTTTCACCGTCATCACCGAAACGCGCGAGACGAAAGGGCCTCGTGATACGCCTATTTTTATAGGTT
AATGTCATGATAATAATGGTTTCTTAGACGTCAGGTGGCACTTTTCGGGGAAATGTGCGCGGAACCCCTA
TTTGTTTATTTTTCTAAATACATTCAAATATGTATCCGCTCATGAGACAATAACCCTGATAAATGCTTCA
ATAATATTGAAAAAGGAAGAGTATGAGTATTCAACATTTCCGTGTCGCCCTTATTCCCTTTTTTGCGGCA
TTTTGCCTTCCTGTTTTTGCTCACCCAGAAACGCTGGTGAAAGTAAAAGATGCTGAAGATCAGTTGGGTG
CACGAGTGGGTTACATCGAACTGGATCTCAACAGCGGTAAGATCCTTGAGAGTTTTCGCCCCGAAGAACG
TTTTCCAATGATGAGCACTTTTAAAGTTCTGCTATGTGGCGCGGTATTATCCCGTATTGACGCCGGGCAA
GAGCAACTCGGTCGCCGCATACACTATTCTCAGAATGACTTGGTTGAGTACTCACCAGTCACAGAAAAGC
ATCTTACGGATGGCATGACAGTAAGAGAATTATGCAGTGCTGCCATAACCATGAGTGATAACACTGCGGC
CAACTTACTTCTGACAACGATCGGAGGACCGAAGGAGCTAACCGCTTTTTTGCACAACATGGGGGATCAT
GTAACTCGCCTTGATCGTTGGGAACCGGAGCTGAATGAAGCCATACCAAACGACGAGCGTGACACCACGA
TGCCTGTAGCAATGGCAACAACGTTGCGCAAACTATTAACTGGCGAACTACTTACTCTAGCTTCCCGGCA
ACAATTAATAGACTGGATGGAGGCGGATAAAGTTGCAGGACCACTTCTGCGCTCGGCCCTTCCGGCTGGC
TGGTTTATTGCTGATAAATCTGGAGCCGGTGAGCGTGGAAGCCGCGGTATCATTGCAGCACTGGGGCCAG
ATGGTAAGCCCTCCCGTATCGTAGTTATCTACACGACGGGGAGTCAGGCAACTATGGATGAACGAAATAG
ACAGATCGCTGAGATAGGTGCCTCACTGATTAAGCATTGGTAACTGTCAGACCAAGTTTACTCATATATA
CTTTAGATTGATTTAAAACTTCATTTTTAATTTAAAAGGATCTAGGTGAAGATCCTTTTTGATAATCTCA
TGACCAAAATCCCTTAACGTGAGTTTTCGTTCCACTGAGCGTCAGACCCCGTAGAAAAGATCAAAGGATC
TTCTTGAGATCCTTTTTTTCTGCGCGTAATCTGCTGCTTGCAAACAAAAAAACCACCGCTACCAGCGGTG
GTTTGTTTGCCGGATCAAGAGCTACCAACTCTTTTTCCGAAGGTAACTGGCTTCAGCAGAGCGCAGATAC
CAAATACTGTTCTTCTAGTGTAGCCGTAGTTAGGCCACCACTTCAAGAACTCTGTAGCACCGCCTACATA
CCTCGCTCTGCTAATCCTGTTACCAGTGGCTGCTGCCAGTGGCGATAAGTCGTGTCTTACCGGGTTGGAC
TCAAGACGATAGTTACCGGATAAGGCGCAGCGGTCGGGCTGAACGGGGGGTTCGTGCACACAGCCCAGCT
TGGAGCGAACGACCTACACCGAACTGAGATACCTACAGCGTGAGCTATGAGAAAGCGCCACGCTTCCCGA
AGGGAGAAAGGCGGACAGGTATCCGGTAAGCGGCAGGGTCGGAACAGGAGAGCGCACGAGGGAGCTTCCA
GGGGGAAACGCCTGGTATCTTTATAGTCCTGTCGGGTTTCGCCACCTCTGACTTGAGCGTCGATTTTTGT
GATGCTCGTCAGGGGGGCGGAGCCTATGGAAAAACGCCAGCAACGCGGCCTTTTTACGGTTCCTGGCCTT
TTGCTGGCCTTTTGCTCACATGT
Features (pLannotate 1.2.2; 18 found; start..end, strand, type, name):
      1..241     +  promoter       U6 promoter: RNA polymerase III promoter for human U6 snRNA
    289..356     +  misc_RNA       tracrRNA (fragment): trans-activating CRISPR RNA for the Streptococcus pyogenes CRISPR/Cas9 system
    363..406     +  misc_RNA       gRNA scaffold (fragment): guide RNA scaffold for the Streptococcus pyogenes CRISPR/Cas9 system
    453..738     +  enhancer       CMV enhancer: human cytomegalovirus immediate early enhancer; contains an 18-bp deletion relative to the standard CMV enhancer
    740..1016    +  promoter       chicken β-actin promoter: No description available
   1017..1244    +  intron         hybrid intron: hybrid between chicken β-actin (CBA) and minute virus of mice (MMV) introns (Gray et al., 2011)
   1265..1292    +  CDS            3xHA (fragment): three tandem HA epitope tags
   1325..3040    +  CDS            Cas9(N): N-terminal portion of Streptococcus pyogenes Cas9 (Zetsche et al., 2015)
   2927..5425    +  CDS            Cas9(C): C-terminal portion of Streptococcus pyogenes Cas9 (Zetsche et al., 2015)
   5492..5603    +  polyA_signal   bGH poly(A) signal: bovine growth hormone polyadenylation signal
   5708..5848    +  repeat_region  AAV2 ITR: inverted terminal repeat of adeno-associated virus serotype 2 inverted
   5853..5904    -  misc_feature   bom (fragment): basis of mobility region from pBR322
   5923..6378    +  rep_origin     f1 ori (sequence partly withheld): f1 bacteriophage origin of replication; arrow indicates direction of (+) strand synthesis
   6379..6428    -  misc_feature   bom (fragment): basis of mobility region from pBR322
   6530..6565    -  CDS            rop (fragment): Rop protein, which maintains plasmids at low copy number; rop
   6660..6764    +  promoter       AmpR promoter: bla
   6765..7625    +  CDS            AmpR: β-lactamase; bla; confers resistance to ampicillin, carbenicillin, and related antibiotics
   7796..8384    +  rep_origin     ori: high-copy-number ColE1/pMB1/pBR322/pUC origin of replication
