[The description below was written by a language model from this plasmid's Addgene catalogue record and pLannotate feature annotations shown in this document.]
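Description:
px335-sgRNA-EF(Cas9n)-mHes1-L is a mammalian expression plasmid built on the px335 backbone that delivers both components of a CRISPR nickase system from a single vector of about 8.4 kb. It is propagated in E. coli as a high-copy plasmid through a ColE1/pUC-type origin and selected with ampicillin via the β-lactamase gene. A filamentous phage (f1/M13) origin is also present, along with a single annotated AAV2 inverted terminal repeat downstream of the expression cassette. With only one ITR annotated, nothing in the record suggests use as an AAV packaging vector.

The human U6 RNA polymerase III promoter drives a synthetic 20-nt guide against mouse Hes1, cloned into BbsI sites that were destroyed in the process. The guide is fused to a Streptococcus pyogenes scaffold that the depositor replaced with the optimized sgRNA(F+E) design, which probably explains why the annotation software recognises the scaffold only as tracrRNA and gRNA scaffold fragments. Downstream, a hybrid promoter made of the CMV enhancer, the chicken β-actin promoter and a chimeric intron expresses S. pyogenes Cas9, annotated as two overlapping portions that together span the full coding region. It is terminated by the bGH polyadenylation signal. According to the catalogue entry this is the nickase form (Cas9n), although the feature table does not identify the inactivating mutation. A short fragment matching an HA epitope tag is annotated just upstream of Cas9.

The "-L" suffix suggests a left-hand guide meant to be paired with a second nickase guide for offset nicking at Hes1, but the record does not say so. The depositor and sequencing-derived records differ by only two nucleotides and carry essentially the same features.
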