Addgene plasmid #122309: px335-sgRNA-EF(Cas9n)-mHes1-L
Purpose: Expresses sgRNA targeting mouse Hes1 and Cas9 nickase in mammalian cells
Depositing lab: Hiroshi Ochiai. Depositing organization: Hiroshima University. Publication: Genome-wide kinetic properties of transcriptional bursting in mouse embryonic stem cells. Ochiai H, Hayashi T, Umeda M, Yoshimura M, Harada A, Shimizu Y, Nakano K, Saitoh N, Liu Z, Yamamoto T, Okamura T, Ohkawa Y, Kimura H, Nikaido I. Sci Adv. 2020 Jun 17;6(25):eaaz6699. doi: 10.1126/sciadv.aaz6699. eCollection 2020 Jun. PubMed 32596448.
Backbone
  Vector backbone: px335
  Backbone size w/o insert (bp): 8427
  Total vector size (bp): 8447
  Modifications to backbone: We applied an optimized sgRNA design (sgRNA(F+E)) (Chen et al., Cell, 2013)
  Vector type: Mammalian Expression
Growth in bacteria
  Bacterial resistance: Ampicillin, 100 μg/mL
  Growth temperature: 37°C
  Growth strain: DH5alpha
  Copy number: High Copy
Gene/Insert
  Gene/Insert name: sgRNA for mouse Hes1
  gRNA/shRNA sequence: TGAGGCTCTCAGTTCCGCCA
  Species: Synthetic
  Cloning method: Restriction Enzyme; 5′ cloning site BbsI (destroyed during cloning); 3′ cloning site BbsI (destroyed during cloning)
  Sequencing primers: 5′ LKO1_5_primer
Terms and licenses: Academic/Nonprofit Terms; Industry Terms: Not Available to Industry
How to cite: px335-sgRNA-EF(Cas9n)-mHes1-L was a gift from Hiroshi Ochiai (Addgene plasmid # 122309 ; http://n2t.net/addgene:122309 ; RRID:Addgene_122309)
